Addgene plasmid #193715: pB80-hsKIF5B(1-353)-GCN4-L-mCherry
Purpose: Expression of dimeric, mCherry tagged, human kinesin-1 (KIF5B aa1-353)
Depositing lab: Lukas Kapitein. Depositing organization: Utrecht University. Publication: Local changes in microtubule network mobility instruct neuronal polarization and axon specification. Burute M, Jansen KI, Mihajlovic M, Vermonden T, Kapitein LC. Sci Adv. 2022 Nov 4;8(44):eabo2343. doi: 10.1126/sciadv.abo2343. Epub 2022 Nov 4. PubMed 36332030.
Backbone
  Vector backbone: B-actin
  Vector type: Mammalian Expression
Growth in bacteria
  Bacterial resistance: Ampicillin, 100 μg/mL
  Growth temperature: 37°C
  Growth strain: DH5alpha
  Copy number: High Copy
Gene/Insert
  Gene/Insert name: hsKIF5B(1-353)-GCN4-L-mCherry
  Species: H. sapiens (human), Synthetic
  Mutation: hsKIF5B(aa1-353); mCherry: Met1 Deleted
  Entrez Gene: KIF5B (a.k.a. HEL-S-61, KINH, KNS, KNS1, UKHC)
  Promoter: Chicken beta-actin
  Tag / fusion protein: mCherry (C terminal on insert)
  Cloning method: Restriction Enzyme; 5′ cloning site unknown (unknown if destroyed)
Terms and licenses: Academic/Nonprofit Terms; Industry Terms: Not Available to Industry
Depositor comments: internal plasmid ID: pKJ104
How to cite: pB80-hsKIF5B(1-353)-GCN4-L-mCherry was a gift from Lukas Kapitein (Addgene plasmid # 193715 ; http://n2t.net/addgene:193715 ; RRID:Addgene_193715)
