[The description below was written by a language model from this plasmid's Addgene catalogue record and pLannotate feature annotations shown in this document.]
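Description:
pB80-hsKIF5B(1-353)-GCN4-L-mCherry is a mammalian expression plasmid of about 8 kb built on a β-actin promoter backbone. It is maintained in E. coli through a high-copy ColE1/pUC-type origin and selected with ampicillin via the AmpR β-lactamase gene and its own promoter. The backbone also carries leftover bacterial sequences with no role in mammalian expression, including the lac promoter/operator and fragments of lacI, lacZα, rop and bom.

Transcription of the insert is driven by the chicken β-actin promoter, followed by an annotated chimeric chicken β-actin/rabbit β-globin intron that spans the sequence origin and typically boosts expression. The open reading frame encodes amino acids 1–353 of human kinesin-1 heavy chain KIF5B, a truncated N-terminal portion of the protein. The automated annotation labels part of this region as rat Kif5c, which most likely reflects homology among kinesin-1 family members rather than the actual source, since the catalogue entry specifies human KIF5B. Because the truncation removes most of the native coiled-coil stalk, a fragment of yeast GCN4 is fused downstream, presumably its leucine zipper, to give the dimeric protein stated in the purpose field. A linker (the "L" in the name) then joins this to C-terminal mCherry lacking its initiator methionine, giving a red fluorescent fusion. An SV40 polyadenylation signal, preceded by a short SV40 large T antigen fragment, terminates the transcript.

The construct is intended for expressing a dimeric, fluorescently tagged kinesin-1 motor in mammalian cells. The associated publication concerns microtubule network mobility during neuronal polarization and axon specification, though the record does not describe the exact experimental use.
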