Features (pLannotate 1.2.2; 17 found; start..end, strand, type, name):
   1032..1745    +  CDS            Kif5c: KIF5C_RAT - Also known as Nkhc2. Experimental evidence at protein level: Swiss-Prot protein existence level 1. Involved in synaptic transmission (By similarity). Mediates dendritic trafficking of mRNAs (By similarity). Kinesin is a microtubule-associated force-producing protein that may play a role in organelle transport (By similarity). Required for anterograde axonal transportation of MAPK8IP3/JIP3 which is essential for MAPK8IP3/JIP3 function in axon elongation (PubMed:23576431). From Rattus norvegicus (Rat).
   2076..2174    +  CDS            GCN4 (fragment): GCN4_YEAST - Also known as AAS101 From Saccharomyces cerevisiae (strain ATCC 204508 / S288c) (Baker's yeast).
   2274..2981    +  CDS            mCherry: mCherry is a basic (constitutively fluorescent) red fluorescent protein published in 2004, derived from Discosoma sp.. It is reported to be a very rapidly-maturing monomer with low acid sensitivity.
   3018..3103    +  CDS            large T antigen (fragment): large T antigen from SV40 (simian virus 40)
   3126..3260    +  polyA_signal   SV40 poly(A) signal: SV40 polyadenylation signal
   3298..3314    -  protein_bind   lac operator: The lac repressor binds to the lac operator to inhibit transcription in E. coli. This inhibition can be relieved by adding lactose or isopropyl-β-D-thiogalactopyranoside (IPTG). lac repressor encoded by lacI
   3322..3352    -  promoter       lac promoter: promoter for the E. coli lac operon
   3367..3388    -  protein_bind   CAP binding site: CAP binding activates transcription in the presence of cAMP. E. coli catabolite activator protein
   3401..3493    -  CDS            lacI (fragment): lac repressor; lacI; The lac repressor binds to the lac operator to inhibit transcription in E. coli. This inhibition can be relieved by adding lactose or isopropyl-β-D-thiogalactopyranoside (IPTG).
   3676..4264    -  rep_origin     ori: high-copy-number ColE1/pMB1/pBR322/pUC origin of replication
   4435..5295    -  CDS            AmpR: β-lactamase; bla; confers resistance to ampicillin, carbenicillin, and related antibiotics
   5296..5400    -  promoter       AmpR promoter: bla
   5495..5530    +  CDS            rop (fragment): Rop protein, which maintains plasmids at low copy number; rop
   5632..5731    +  misc_feature   bom (fragment): basis of mobility region from pBR322
   5737..5891    -  CDS            lacZα (fragment): LacZα fragment of β-galactosidase; lacZ fragment
   7691..7966    +  promoter       chicken β-actin promoter: No description available
   7967..968     +  intron         chimeric intron (across the origin): chimera between introns from chicken β-actin and rabbit β-globin
>Addgene plasmid #193715 | pB80-hsKIF5B(1-353)-GCN4-L-mCherry | addgene full sequence | sequence record 382800 | Addgene NGS Result
AGTCGCTGCGCGCTGCCTTCGCCCCGTGCCCCGCTCCGCCGCCGCCTCGCGCCGCCCGCCCCGGCTCTGA
CTGACCGCGTTACTCCCACAGGTGAGCGGGCGGGACGGCCCTTCTCCTCCGGGCTGTAATTAGCGCTTGG
TTTAATGACGGCTCGTTTCTTTTCTGTGGCTGCGTGAAAGCCTTAAAGGGCTCCGGGAGGGCCCTTTGTG
CGGGGGGGAGCGGCTCGGGGGGTGCGTGCGTGTGTGTGTGCGTGGGGAGCGCCGCGTGCGGCTCCGCGCT
GCCCGGCGGCTGTGAGCGCTGCGGGCGCGGCGCGGGGCTTTGTGCGCTCCGCAGTGTGCGCGAGGGGAGC
GCGGCCGGGGGCGGTGCCCCGCGGTGCGGGGGGGGCTGCGAGGGGAACAAAGGCTGCGTGCGGGGTGTGT
GCGTGGGGGGGTGAGCAGGGGGTGTGGGCGCGGCGGTCGGGCTGTAACCCCCCCCTGCACCCCCCTCCCC
GAGTTGCTGAGCACGGCCCGGCTTCGGGTGCGGGGCTCCGTGCGGGGCGTGGCGCGGGGCTCGCCGTGCC
GGGCGGGGGGKGGCGGCAGGKGGGGGTGCCGGGCGGGGCGGGGCCGCCTCGGGCCGGGGRGGGCTCGGGG
GAGGGGCGCGGCGGCCCCCGGAGCGCCGGCGGCTGTCGAGGCGCGGCGAGCCGCAGCCATTGCCTTTTAT
GGTAATCGTGCGAGAGGGCGCAGGGACTTCCTTTGTCCCAAATCTGTGCGGAGCCGAAATCTGGGAGGCG
CCGCCGCACCCCCTCTAGCGGGCGCGGGGCGAAGCGGTGCGGCGCCGGCAGGAAGGAAATGGGCGGGGAG
GGCCTTCGTGCGTCGCCGCGCCGCCGTCCCCTTCTCCATCTCCAGCCTCGGGGCTGTCCGCAGGGGGACG
GCTGCCTTCGGGGGGGACGGGGCAGGGCGGGGTTCGGCTTCTGGCGTGTGACCGGCGGGGTTTATATCTT
CCCTTCTCTGTTCCTCCGCAGCCCCCAAGCTAGGCAATTGGGCGCGCCACCATGGCGGACCTGGCCGAGT
GCAACATCAAAGTGATGTGTCGCTTCAGACCTCTCAACGAGTCTGAAGTGAACCGCGGCGACAAGTACAT
CGCCAAGTTTCAGGGAGAAGACACGGTCGTGATCGCGTCCAAGCCTTATGCATTTGATCGGGTGTTCCAG
TCAAGCACATCTCAAGAGCAAGTGTATAATGACTGTGCAAAGAAGATTGTTAAAGATGTACTTGAAGGAT
ATAATGGAACAATATTTGCATATGGACAAACATCCTCTGGGAAGACACACACAATGGAGGGTAAACTTCA
TGATCCAGAAGGCATGGGAATTATTCCAAGAATAGTGCAAGATATTTTTAATTATATTTACTCCATGGAT
GAAAATTTGGAATTTCATATTAAGGTTTCATATTTTGAAATATATTTGGATAAGATAAGGGACCTGTTAG
ATGTTTCAAAGACCAACCTTTCAGTTCATGAAGACAAAAACCGAGTTCCCTATGTAAAGGGGTGCACAGA
GCGTTTTGTATGTAGTCCAGATGAAGTTATGGATACCATAGATGAAGGAAAATCCAACAGACATGTAGCA
GTTACAAATATGAATGAACATAGCTCTAGGAGTCACAGTATATTTCTTATTAATGTCAAACAAGAGAACA
CACAAACGGAACAAAAGCTGAGTGGAAAACTTTATCTGGTTGATTTAGCTGGTAGTGAAAAGGTTAGTAA
AACTGGAGCTGAAGGTGCTGTGCTGGATGAAGCTAAAAACATCAACAAGTCACTTTCTGCTCTTGGAAAT
GTTATTTCTGCTTTGGCTGAGGGTAGTACATATGTTCCATATCGAGATAGTAAAATGACAAGAATCCTTC
AAGATTCATTAGGTGGCAACTGTAGAACCACTATTGTAATTTGCTGCTCTCCATCATCATACAATGAGTC
TGAAACAAAATCTACACTCTTATTTGGCCAAAGGGCCAAAACAATTAAGAACACAGTTTGTGTCAATGTG
GAGTTAACTGCAGAACAGTGGAAAAAGAAGTATGAAAAAGAAAAAGAAAAAAATAAGATCCTTGAAGACA
AGATCGAAGAACTACTTTCGAAAATCTACCACCTTGAAAATGAGATCGCCAGACTTAAGAAATTAATCGG
CGAAATTTCTAGAGGTGGCGGGGGCAGTGGGGGAGGGGGAAGTGGAGGCGGCGGTTCTGGCGGGGGAGGC
TCCGGTGGCGGGGGGAGCGGGGGTGGGAGTAAGCTTGTGAGCAAGGGCGAGGAGGATAACATGGCCATCA
TCAAGGAGTTCATGCGCTTCAAGGTGCACATGGAGGGCTCCGTGAACGGCCACGAGTTCGAGATCGAGGG
CGAGGGCGAGGGCCGCCCCTACGAGGGCACCCAGACCGCCAAGCTGAAGGTGACCAAGGGTGGCCCCCTG
CCCTTCGCCTGGGACATCCTGTCCCCTCAGTTCATGTACGGCTCCAAGGCCTACGTGAAGCACCCCGCCG
ACATCCCCGACTACTTGAAGCTGTCCTTCCCCGAGGGCTTCAAGTGGGAGCGCGTGATGAACTTCGAGGA
CGGCGGCGTGGTGACCGTGACCCAGGACTCCTCCCTGCAGGACGGCGAGTTCATCTACAAGGTGAAGCTG
CGCGGCACCAACTTCCCCTCCGACGGTCCCGTAATGCAGAAGAAGACCATGGGCTGGGAGGCCTCCTCCG
AGCGGATGTACCCCGAGGACGGCGCCCTGAAGGGCGAGATCAAGCAGAGGCTGAAGCTGAAGGACGGCGG
CCACTACGACGCTGAGGTCAAGACCACCTACAAGGCCAAGAAGCCCGTGCAGCTGCCCGGCGCCTACAAC
GTCAACATCAAGTTGGACATCACCTCCCACAACGAGGACTACACCATCGTGGAACAGTACGAACGCGCCG
AGGGCCGCCACTCCACCGGCGGCATGGACGAGCTGTACAAGTGAACTAGTTGAACGCGTACCGGTCCTAG
ATAAGTAATGATCATAATCAGCCATATCACATCTGTAGAGGTTTTACTTGCTTTAAAAAACCTCCCACAC
CTCCCCCTGAACCTGAAACATAAAATGAATGCAATTGTTGTTGTTAACTTGTTTATTGCAGCTTATAATG
GTTACAAATAAAGCAATAGCATCACAAATTTCACAAATAAAGCATTTTTTTCACTGCATTCTAGTTGTGG
TTTGTCCAAACTCATCAATGTATCTTATCATGTCTGGATCAATTCGTAATCATGTCATAGCTGTTTCCTG
TGTGAAATTGTTATCCGCTCACAATTCCACACAACATACGAGCCGGAAGCATAAAGTGTAAAGCCTGGGG
TGCCTAATGAGTGAGCTAACTCACATTAATTGCGTTGCGCTCACTGCCCGCTTTCCAGTCGGGAAACCTG
TCGTGCCAGCTGCATTAATGAATCGGCCAACGCGCGGGGAGAGGCGGTTTGCGTATTGGGCGCTCTTCCG
CTTCCTCGCTCACTGACTCGCTGCGCTCGGTCGTTCGGCTGCGGCGAGCGGTATCAGCTCACTCAAAGGC
GGTAATACGGTTATCCACAGAATCAGGGGATAACGCAGGAAAGAACATGTGAGCAAAAGGCCAGCAAAAG
GCCAGGAACCGTAAAAAGGCCGCGTTGCTGGCGTTTTTCCATAGGCTCCGCCCCCCTGACGAGCATCACA
AAAATCGACGCTCAAGTCAGAGGTGGCGAAACCCGACAGGACTATAAAGATACCAGGCGTTTCCCCCTGG
AAGCTCCCTCGTGCGCTCTCCTGTTCCGACCCTGCCGCTTACCGGATACCTGTCCGCCTTTCTCCCTTCG
GGAAGCGTGGCGCTTTCTCATAGCTCACGCTGTAGGTATCTCAGTTCGGTGTAGGTCGTTCGCTCCAAGC
TGGGCTGTGTGCACGAACCCCCCGTTCAGCCCGACCGCTGCGCCTTATCCGGTAACTATCGTCTTGAGTC
CAACCCGGTAAGACACGACTTATCGCCACTGGCAGCAGCCACTGGTAACAGGATTAGCAGAGCGAGGTAT
GTAGGCGGTGCTACAGAGTTCTTGAAGTGGTGGCCTAACTACGGCTACACTAGAAGAACAGTATTTGGTA
TCTGCGCTCTGCTGAAGCCAGTTACCTTCGGAAAAAGAGTTGGTAGCTCTTGATCCGGCAAACAAACCAC
CGCTGGTAGCGGTGGTTTTTTTGTTTGCAAGCAGCAGATTACGCGCAGAAAAAAAGGATCTCAAGAAGAT
CCTTTGATCTTTTCTACGGGGTCTGACGCTCAGTGGAACGAAAACTCACGTTAAGGGATTTTGGTCATGA
GATTATCAAAAAGGATCTTCACCTAGATCCTTTTAAATTAAAAATGAAGTTTTAAATCAATCTAAAGTAT
ATATGAGTAAACTTGGTCTGACAGTTACCAATGCTTAATCAGTGAGGCACCTATCTCAGCGATCTGTCTA
TTTCGTTCATCCATAGTTGCCTGACTCCCCGTCGTGTAGATAACTACGATACGGGAGGGCTTACCATCTG
GCCCCAGTGCTGCAATGATACCGCGAGACCCACGCTCACCGGCTCCAGATTTATCAGCAATAAACCAGCC
AGCCGGAAGGGCCGAGCGCAGAAGTGGTCCTGCAACTTTATCCGCCTCCATCCAGTCTATTAATTGTTGC
CGGGAAGCTAGAGTAAGTAGTTCGCCAGTTAATAGTTTGCGCAACGTTGTTGCCATTGCTACAGGCATCG
TGGTGTCACGCTCGTCGTTTGGTATGGCTTCATTCAGCTCCGGTTCCCAACGATCAAGGCGAGTTACATG
ATCCCCCATGTTGTGCAAAAAAGCGGTTAGCTCCTTCGGTCCTCCGATCGTTGTCAGAAGTAAGTTGGCC
GCAGTGTTATCACTCATGGTTATGGCAGCACTGCATAATTCTCTTACTGTCATGCCATCCGTAAGATGCT
TTTCTGTGACTGGTGAGTACTCAACCAAGTCATTCTGAGAATAGTGTATGCGGCGACCGAGTTGCTCTTG
CCCGGCGTCAATACGGGATAATACCGCGCCACATAGCAGAACTTTAAAAGTGCTCATCATTGGAAAACGT
TCTTCGGGGCGAAAACTCTCAAGGATCTTACCGCTGTTGAGATCCAGTTCGATGTAACCCACTCGTGCAC
CCAACTGATCTTCAGCATCTTTTACTTTCACCAGCGTTTCTGGGTGAGCAAAAACAGGAAGGCAAAATGC
CGCAAAAAAGGGAATAAGGGCGACACGGAAATGTTGAATACTCATACTCTTCCTTTTTCAATATTATTGA
AGCATTTATCAGGGTTATTGTCTCATGAGCGGATACATATTTGAATGTATTTAGAAAAATAAACAAATAG
GGGTTCCGCGCACATTTCCCCGAAAAGTGCCACCTGACGTCTAAGAAACCATTATTATCATGACATTAAC
CTATAAAAATAGGCGTATCACGAGGCCCTTTCGTCTCGCGCGTTTCGGTGATGACGGTGAAAACCTCTGA
CACATGCAGCTCCCGGAGACGGTCACAGCTTGTCTGTAAGCGGATGCCGGGAGCAGACAAGCCCGTCAGG
GCGCGTCAGCGGGTGTTGGCGGGTGTCGGGGCTGGCTTAACTATGCGGCATCAGAGCAGATTGTACTGAG
AGTGCACCATATGCGGTGTGAAATACCGCACAGATGCGTAAGGAGAAAATACCGCATCAGGCGCCATTCG
CCATTCAGGCTGCGCAACTGTTGGGAAGGGCGATCGGTGCGGGCCTCTTCGCTATTACGCCAGCTGGCGA
AAGGGGGATGTGCTGCAAGGCGATTAAGTTGGGTAACGCCAGGGTTTTCCCAGTCACGACGTTGTAAAAC
GACGGCCAGTGCCAAGTTGGGATCTTTGCATTGGCCCACGGCTCTCAGGATGGGGATGCTCCCCTTCAGC
ACCCGGTTCCCCTTGGAAACTGATGGTCCTGGCTCTGTGGCATGGCAGTGGCACTGTGAGGAGCCCCCTA
CCAGCAGCACACAGTGGGGTTGGCACTGCCACGCTCCGGATGCCGCGCTCTGATCCAACCCCATAATCAA
GGGAACCCGAATTGCCCCATCATTGCCCCCACCACCCCCATCCTGCCGGGCCCTCACACCCCACGCTGCC
TTCTGGTGACATTCCCCAGCCCAAACCCACGGCTTCATGGCTACCGCGGGGCATTTCCCATTGCCGCCCC
ATTATCAGCTCTGCACACCTCCCGCTGTACCCATGCCTCGTGGCTGCCCTTCTTTGACGTATAATCTTCT
AATTAATACCCGGCCTTGTCAAAGTGGAGCACAAACGTTAATTAATTCCCCAGCAGGCAGGTAATTAACA
GTGTGACTCCCTTTTTGCTGCGAGTGGGGCTGATACAGAGAGATGTGGCACTATGGAGCCCACGGGGTCC
TGGCACTGGGTGCCCACGGAGGTCCCCATGTGCTGCAGTGTCACCGCCTCCGAGGAGACAGTATTGTCCC
TGCGGTGTCCCTGCAGCTCAGCTCTGTCCACAGGGCCACCTCCAGTTTGGAGGGGACACAATGCAGCCCC
GATGCAACCCATCCTCGCAGCATCCCAGGGACAAAGACCCCACTGCAAGACCGCACACAGGGCTGGGTCC
CGCTCCCCTAATATCTACAGTGCTTCTTGCATGGCCCCTTAATCAATGCAGTTAATCAGCATGCGCTCAT
GCACCGCTCTGGAGCTGCAAAGCCCCTCGCAGCGCTGCTCACCAACACCGCGCACCGCCCCGGCCCAGCC
TGCAGCACGCGCTGCAAACAGGAAAGAAACAAAATATTGCCCAAATGTAGGCAAAGGCATTCGGCTGCCT
TGACCTCCGCCGGGCCGGGCCCTGCCTGACTCAGCTCCTTACTCAGCGCTCGCTTCCTCCCTCCGGCTGC
CACCGCCGCAGCGCACACCCTGACAAAGAGTGGCCCTTAACGGGCTCTGAGGTGCACCCAGCAGTGCACT
CAGCAGTCCAAGGGCCGGCCTGGAGGTTTGCACCGCTACGTGCTGACATTAGCATTGAACTTGGCCCTGG
GTAGTGCTGCAGGCCGGGCGGGGTGGGTGTAGAGAGTGCAGCGCGCGTTGCACCCGGTGCCCCTTCCCCT
CCCTTGCATCCCAGCAGGCTGCACCCCAGCACCAGGCCCGTGCATGCATGCTCCTGGTGTTATTGCAGCC
TGGTGCATGCATGCGTCTTGATGGTGCAGCGCTGTGCATGCATCCTCCTTGGTGTGTAGCAGTCTAGTGC
ATGCATACCCCTCGGTGTTATTGCTGCTCTGTGCACGCACGCTCATTGTATCACTTCATCCCAGTGCATG
CACTCACACTGGAGCGATTGCTGCTCGGTGCACGCACACTCATTGTATCACTGCAGCTCAGTGGCTGCAC
GCACACCGGTGTTATTGCTGCTCGGTGCGTGCATGCACATCAGTGTCGCTGCAGCTCAGTGCATGCACGC
TCATTGCCCATCGCTATCCCTGCCTCTCCTGCTGGCGCTCCCCGGGAGGTGACTTCAAGGGGACCGCAGG
ACCACCTCGGGGGTGGGGGGAGGGCTGCACACGCGGACCCCGCTCCCCCTCCCCAACAAAGCACTGTGGA
ATCAAAAAGGGGGGAGGGGGGATGGAGGGGCGCGTCACACCCCCGCCCCACACCCTCACCTCGAGGTGAG
CCCCACGTTCTGCTTCACTCTCCCCATCTCCCCCCCCTCCCCACCCCCAATTTTGTATTTATTTATTTTT
TAATTATTTTGTGCAGCGATGGGGGCGGGGGGGGGGGGGNCGCGCGCCAGGCGGGGCGGGGCGGGGCGRG
GGGCGGGGCGGGGCGAGGCGGAGAGGTGCGGCGGCAGCCAATCAGAGCGGCGCGCTCCGAAAGTTTCCTT
TTATGGCGAGGCGGCGGCGGCGGCGGCCCTATAAAAAGCGAAGCGCGCGGCGGGCGGG
